Addgene plasmid #188754: pMV8 lenti pEF-rTetR(SE-G72P)-3XFLAG-PYGO1(PHD)-T2A-mCherry-BSD-WPRE
Purpose: Lentiviral backbone containing PYGO1 PHD domain as a fusion with rTetR(SE-G72P)-3XFLAG
Depositing lab: Michael Bassik & Lacra Bintu. Depositing organization: Stanford University. Publication: Development of compact transcriptional effectors using high-throughput measurements in diverse contexts. Tycko J, Van MV, Aradhana, DelRosso N, Ye H, Yao D, Valbuena R, Vaughan-Jackson A, Xu X, Ludwig C, Spees K, Liu K, Gu M, Khare V, Mukund AX, Suzuki PH, Arana S, Zhang C, Du PP, Ornstein TS, Hess GT, Kamber RA, Qi LS, Khalil AS, Bintu L, Bassik MC. Nat Biotechnol. 2024 Nov 1. doi: 10.1038/s41587-024-02442-6. PubMed 39487265.
Backbone
  Vector backbone: pJT126
  Backbone manufacturer: Michael Bassik, Lacra Bintu, Addgene #161926
  Vector type: Mammalian Expression, Lentiviral
  Selectable markers: Blasticidin ; mCherry
Growth in bacteria
  Bacterial resistance: Ampicillin, 100 μg/mL
  Growth temperature: 37°C
  Growth strain: NEB Stable
  Copy number: High Copy
Gene/Insert
  Gene/Insert name: PYGO1 PHD
  Species: H. sapiens (human)
  Entrez Gene: PYGO1
  Promoter: pEF1a
  Tag / fusion protein: rTetR(SE-G72P)-3xFLAG (C terminal on backbone)
  Cloning method: Restriction Enzyme; 5′ cloning site unknown (unknown if destroyed)
Terms and licenses: Academic/Nonprofit Terms; Industry Terms: Not Available to Industry
How to cite: pMV8 lenti pEF-rTetR(SE-G72P)-3XFLAG-PYGO1(PHD)-T2A-mCherry-BSD-WPRE was a gift from Michael Bassik & Lacra Bintu (Addgene plasmid # 188754 ; http://n2t.net/addgene:188754 ; RRID:Addgene_188754)
