[The description below was written by a language model from this plasmid's Addgene catalogue record and pLannotate feature annotations shown in this document.]
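Description:
pMV8 lenti pEF-rTetR(SE-G72P)-3XFLAG-PYGO1(PHD)-T2A-mCherry-BSD-WPRE is a 9.2 kb HIV-1-based lentiviral vector for mammalian expression, built on the pJT126 backbone. It is propagated in bacteria through a high-copy ColE1/pUC-type origin with ampicillin resistance (AmpR). The viral portion begins with a CMV enhancer/promoter placed upstream of a truncated 5' LTR. It continues with the Ψ packaging signal and an adjoining gag fragment, the Rev response element for Rev-dependent nuclear export of the genomic RNA, and the cPPT/CTS. At the 3' end a nef fragment precedes a second truncated LTR. These elements allow the cassette to be packaged into viral particles and integrated into target cells.

The payload is a single open reading frame driven by the constitutive EF-1α promoter. It opens with the doxycycline-responsive DNA-binding domain rTetR(SE-G72P), which the annotation software detects as an rtTA3 fragment. A 3xFLAG epitope follows, and then the PHD domain of human PYGO1, a Wnt-pathway protein; the annotation matched this segment to the mouse orthologue, but the catalogue lists the insert as human. According to the construct name, a T2A peptide then separates the fusion from mCherry and blasticidin S deaminase (BSD), so transduced cells can be identified by red fluorescence and selected with blasticidin. The T2A is not annotated in the feature table. A loxP site and a WPRE, which enhances transcript expression, lie downstream.

The design allows doxycycline-induced recruitment of the PYGO1 PHD domain to TetO-containing reporter loci. This fits the associated work on measuring and developing compact transcriptional effector domains.
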