Features (pLannotate 1.2.2; 24 found; start..end, strand, type, name):
     57..256     +  promoter       CMV promoter: human cytomegalovirus (CMV) immediate early promoter
    274..454     +  LTR            5' LTR (truncated): truncated 5' long terminal repeat (LTR) from HIV-1
    501..626     +  misc_feature   HIV-1 Ψ: packaging signal of human immunodeficiency virus type 1
    610..948     +  CDS            HIV-1 gag (fragment): gag protein from human immunodeficiency virus 1; gag
   1123..1356    +  misc_feature   RRE: The Rev response element (RRE) of HIV-1 allows for Rev-dependent mRNA export from the nucleus to the cytoplasm.
   1733..1833    +  CDS            Rev (fragment): human immunodeficiency virus 1 (HIV-1) Rev protein; rev; enhances nuclear export of unspliced and incompletely spliced viral mRNAs
   1883..2000    +  misc_feature   cPPT/CTS: central polypurine tract and central termination sequence of HIV-1
   2111..3282    +  promoter       EF-1α promoter: strong constitutive promoter for human elongation factor EF-1α
   3293..3912    +  CDS            rtTA3 (fragment): reverse tetracycline transactivator 3 activates expression from Tet-responsive promoters in the presence of doxycycline
   3914..3979    +  CDS            3xFLAG: three tandem FLAG® epitope tags, followed by an enterokinase cleavage site
   3998..4243    +  CDS            Pygo1 (fragment): PYGO1_MOUSE - Experimental evidence at protein level: Swiss-Prot protein existence level 1. Involved in signal transduction through the Wnt pathway. From Mus musculus (Mouse).
   4304..5011    +  CDS            mCherry: mCherry is a basic (constitutively fluorescent) red fluorescent protein published in 2004, derived from Discosoma sp.. It is reported to be a very rapidly-maturing monomer with low acid sensitivity.
   5030..5428    +  CDS            BSD: blasticidin S deaminase; Aspergillus terreus BSD; confers resistance to blasticidin
   5448..5481    +  protein_bind   loxP: Cre-mediated recombination occurs in the 8-bp core sequence (GCATACAT). Cre recombinase
   5514..5537    +  misc_feature   MCS (fragment): pBluescript multiple cloning site
   5537..6125    +  misc_feature   WPRE: woodchuck hepatitis virus posttranscriptional regulatory element
   6126..6145    +  misc_feature   MCS (fragment): pBluescript multiple cloning site
   6147..6647    +  CDS            nef (fragment): NEF_HV1LA - Experimental evidence at protein level: Swiss-Prot protein existence level 1. Extracellular Nef protein targets CD4(+) T-lymphocytes for apoptosis by interacting with CXCR4 surface receptors. From Human immunodeficiency virus type 1 group M subtype B (isolate Lai) (HIV-1).
   6654..6834    +  LTR            5' LTR (truncated): truncated 5' long terminal repeat (LTR) from HIV-1
   6896..7484    -  rep_origin     ori: high-copy-number ColE1/pMB1/pBR322/pUC origin of replication
   7655..8515    -  CDS            AmpR: β-lactamase; bla; confers resistance to ampicillin, carbenicillin, and related antibiotics
   8516..8620    -  promoter       AmpR promoter: bla
   8679..8731    -  misc_feature   bom (fragment): basis of mobility region from pBR322
   8886..56      +  enhancer       CMV enhancer (across the origin): human cytomegalovirus immediate early enhancer
>Addgene plasmid #188754 | pMV8 lenti pEF-rTetR(SE-G72P)-3XFLAG-PYGO1(PHD)-T2A-mCherry-BSD-WPRE | addgene full sequence | sequence record 371429 | Addgene NGS Result
TATGGGACTTTCCTACTTGGCAGTACATCTACGTATTAGTCATCGCTATTACCATGGTGATGCGGTTTTG
GCAGTACATCAATGGGCGTGGATAGCGGTTTGACTCACGGGGATTTCCAAGTCTCCACCCCATTGACGTC
AATGGGAGTTTGTTTTGGCACCAAAATCAACGGGACTTTCCAAAATGTCGTAACAACTCCGCCCCATTGA
CGCAAATGGGCGGTAGGCGTGTACGGTGGGAGGTCTATATAAGCAGCGCGTTTTGCCTGTACTGGGTCTC
TCTGGTTAGACCAGATCTGAGCCTGGGAGCTCTCTGGCTAACTAGGGAACCCACTGCTTAAGCCTCAATA
AAGCTTGCCTTGAGTGCTTCAAGTAGTGTGTGCCCGTCTGTTGTGTGACTCTGGTAACTAGAGATCCCTC
AGACCCTTTTAGTCAGTGTGGAAAATCTCTAGCAGTGGCGCCCGAACAGGGACTTGAAAGCGAAAGGGAA
ACCAGAGGAGCTCTCTCGACGCAGGACTCGGCTTGCTGAAGCGCGCACGGCAAGAGGCGAGGGGCGGCGA
CTGGTGAGTACGCCAAAAATTTTGACTAGCGGAGGCTAGAAGGAGAGAGATGGGTGCGAGAGCGTCAGTA
TTAAGCGGGGGAGAATTAGATCGCGATGGGAAAAAATTCGGTTAAGGCCAGGGGGAAAGAAAAAATATAA
ATTAAAACATATAGTATGGGCAAGCAGGGAGCTAGAACGATTCGCAGTTAATCCTGGCCTGTTAGAAACA
TCAGAAGGCTGTAGACAAATACTGGGACAGCTACAACCATCCCTTCAGACAGGATCAGAAGAACTTAGAT
CATTATATAATACAGTAGCAACCCTCTATTGTGTGCATCAAAGGATAGAGATAAAAGACACCAAGGAAGC
TTTAGACAAGATAGAGGAAGAGCAAAACAAAAGTAAGACCACCGCACAGCAAGCGGCCGGCCGCTGATCT
TCAGACCTGGAGGAGGAGATATGAGGGACAATTGGAGAAGTGAATTATATAAATATAAAGTAGTAAAAAT
TGAACCATTAGGAGTAGCACCCACCAAGGCAAAGAGAAGAGTGGTGCAGAGAGAAAAAAGAGCAGTGGGA
ATAGGAGCTTTGTTCCTTGGGTTCTTGGGAGCAGCAGGAAGCACTATGGGCGCAGCGTCAATGACGCTGA
CGGTACAGGCCAGACAATTATTGTCTGGTATAGTGCAGCAGCAGAACAATTTGCTGAGGGCTATTGAGGC
GCAACAGCATCTGTTGCAACTCACAGTCTGGGGCATCAAGCAGCTCCAGGCAAGAATCCTGGCTGTGGAA
AGATACCTAAAGGATCAACAGCTCCTGGGGATTTGGGGTTGCTCTGGAAAACTCATTTGCACCACTGCTG
TGCCTTGGAATGCTAGTTGGAGTAATAAATCTCTGGAACAGATTTGGAATCACACGACCTGGATGGAGTG
GGACAGAGAAATTAACAATTACACAAGCTTAATACACTCCTTAATTGAAGAATCGCAAAACCAGCAAGAA
AAGAATGAACAAGAATTATTGGAATTAGATAAATGGGCAAGTTTGTGGAATTGGTTTAACATAACAAATT
GGCTGTGGTATATAAAATTATTCATAATGATAGTAGGAGGCTTGGTAGGTTTAAGAATAGTTTTTGCTGT
ACTTTCTATAGTGAATAGAGTTAGGCAGGGATATTCACCATTATCGTTTCAGACCCACCTCCCAACCCCG
AGGGGACCCGACAGGCCCGAAGGAATAGAAGAAGAAGGTGGAGAGAGAGACAGAGACAGATCCATTCGAT
TAGTGAACGGATCGGCACTGCGTGCGCCAATTCTGCAGACAAATGGCAGTATTCATCCACAATTTTAAAA
GAAAAGGGGGGATTGGGGGGTACAGTGCAGGGGAAAGAATAGTAGACATAATAGCAACAGACATACAAAC
TAAAGAATTACAAAAACAAATTACAAAAATTCAAAATTTTCGGGTTTATTACAGGGACAGCAGAGATCCA
GTTTGGTTAGTACCGGGCCCGCTCTAGAGATCCCATTTGACTCAGGCGGCCGCGTGGATAACCGTATTAC
CGCCATGCATGTGCCCGTCAGTGGGCAGAGCGCACATCGCCCACAGTCCCCGAGAAGTTGGGGGGAGGGG
TCGGCAATTGAACCGGTGCCTAGAGAAGGTGGCGCGGGGTAAACTGGGAAAGTGATGTCGTGTACTGGCT
CCGCCTTTTTCCCGAGGGTGGGGGAGAACCGTATATAAGTGCAGTAGTCGCCGTGAACGTTCTTTTTCGC
AACGGGTTTGCCGCCAGAACACAGGTAAGTGCCGTGTGTGGTTCCCGCGGGCCTGGCCTCTTTACGGGTT
ATGGCCCTTGCGTGCCTTGAATTACTTCCACCTGGCTGCAGTACGTGATTCTTGATCCCGAGCTTCGGGT
TGGAAGTGGGTGGGAGAGTTCGAGGCCTTGCGCTTAAGGAGCCCCTTCGCCTCGTGCTTGAGTTGAGGCC
TGGCCTGGGCGCTGGGGCCGCCGCGTGCGAATCTGGTGGCACCTTCGCGCCTGTCTCGCTGCTTTCGATA
AGTCTCTAGCCATTTAAAATTTTTGATGACCTGCTGCGACGCTTTTTTTCTGGCAAGATAGTCTTGTAAA
TGCGGGCCAAGATCTGCACACTGGTATTTCGGTTTTTGGGGCCGCGGGCGGCGACGGGGCCCGTGCGTCC
CAGCGCACATGTTCGGCGAGGCGGGGCCTGCGAGCGCGGCCACCGAGAATCGGACGGGGGTAGTCTCAAG
CTGGCCGGCCTGCTCTGGTGCCTGGCCTCGCGCCGCCGTGTATCGCCCCGCCCTGGGCGGCAAGGCTGGC
CCGGTCGGCACCAGTTGCGTGAGCGGAAAGATGGCCGCTTCCCGGCCCTGCTGCAGGGAGCTCAAAATGG
AGGACGCGGCGCTCGGGAGAGCGGGCGGGTGAGTCACCCACACAAAGGAAAAGGGCCTTTCCGTCCTCAG
CCGTCGCTTCATGTGACTCCACGGAGTACCGGGCGCCGTCCAGGCACCTCGATTAGTTCTCGCGCTTTTG
GAGTACGTCGTCTTTAGGTTGGGGGGAGGGGTTTTATGCGATGGAGTTTCCCCACACTGAGTGGGTGGAG
ACTGAAGTTAGGCCAGCTTGGCACTTGATGTAATTCTCCTTGGAATTTGCCCTTTTTGAGTTTGGATCTT
GGTTCATTCTCAAGCCTCAGACAGTGGTTCAAAGTTTTTTTCTTCCATTTCAGGTGTCGTGAGCTAGCCA
CCATGTCTAGACTGGACAAGAGCAAAATAATAAACGGAGCTCTGGAATTACTCAATGGTGTCGGTATCGA
AGGCCTGACGACAAGGAAACTCGCTCAAAAGCTGGGAGTTGAGCAGCCTACCCTGTACTGGCACGTGAAG
AACAAGCGGGCCCTGCTCGATGCCCTGCCAATCGAGATGCTGGACAGGCATCATACCCACTCCTGCCCCC
TGGAACCCGAGTCATGGCAAGACTTTCTGCGGAACAACGCCAAGTCATACCGCTGTGCTCTCCTCTCACA
TCGCGACGGGGCTAAAGTGCATCTCGGCACCCGCCCAACAGAGAAACAGTACGAAACCCTGGAAAATCAG
CTCGCGTTCCTGTGTCAGCAAGGCTTCTCCCTGGAGAACGCACTGTACGCTCTGTCCGCCGTGGGCCACT
TTACACTGGGCTGCGTATTGGAGGAACAGGAGCATCAAGTAGCAAAAGAGGAAAGAGAGACACCTACCAC
CGATTCTATGCCCCCACTTCTGAAACAAGCAATTGAGCTGTTCGACCGGCAGGGAGCCGAACCTGCCTTC
CTTTTCGGCCTGGAACTAATCATATGTGGCCTGGAGAAACAGCTAAAGTGCGAAAGCGGCGGTGACTACA
AAGACCATGACGGTGATTATAAAGATCATGACATCGACTACAAGGATGACGATGACAAGGGTGGATCCGG
ATCAGGCTCCAGACACGGCCACAGCAGCAGCGACCCCGTGTACCCCTGCGGCATCTGCACCAACGAGGTG
AACGACGACCAGGACGCCATCCTGTGCGAGGCCAGCTGCCAGAAGTGGTTCCACAGAATCTGCACCGGCA
TGACCGAGACCGCCTACGGCCTGCTGACCGCCGAGGCCAGCGCTGTGTGGGGATGCGACACCTGCATGGC
CGACAAGGACGTGCAGCTGATGAGAACCAGAGAGACCTTCGGATCTGGAGAGGGAAGGGGAAGCCTCCTA
ACTTGCGGAGATGTCGAGGAGAATCCTGGCCCAATGGTGAGCAAGGGCGAGGAGGATAACATGGCCATCA
TCAAGGAGTTCATGCGCTTCAAGGTGCACATGGAGGGCTCCGTGAACGGCCACGAGTTCGAGATCGAGGG
CGAGGGCGAGGGCCGCCCCTACGAGGGCACCCAGACCGCCAAGCTGAAGGTGACCAAGGGTGGCCCCCTG
CCCTTCGCCTGGGACATCCTGTCCCCTCAGTTCATGTACGGCTCCAAGGCCTACGTGAAGCACCCCGCCG
ACATCCCCGACTACTTGAAGCTGTCCTTCCCCGAGGGCTTCAAGTGGGAGCGCGTGATGAACTTCGAGGA
CGGCGGCGTGGTGACCGTGACCCAGGACTCCTCCCTGCAGGACGGCGAGTTCATCTACAAGGTGAAGCTG
CGCGGCACCAACTTCCCCTCCGACGGCCCCGTAATGCAGAAGAAGACCATGGGCTGGGAGGCCTCCTCCG
AGCGGATGTACCCCGAGGACGGCGCCCTGAAGGGCGAGATCAAGCAGAGGCTGAAGCTGAAGGACGGCGG
CCACTACGACGCTGAGGTCAAGACCACCTACAAGGCCAAGAAGCCCGTGCAGCTGCCCGGCGCCTACAAC
GTCAACATCAAGTTGGACATCACCTCCCACAACGAGGACTACACCATCGTGGAACAGTACGAACGCGCCG
AGGGCCGCCACTCCACCGGCGGCATGGACGAGCTGTACAAGGGTAGCGGCAGCGGTAGCATGGCCAAGCC
TTTGTCTCAAGAAGAATCCACCCTCATTGAAAGAGCAACGGCTACAATCAACAGCATCCCCATCTCTGAA
GACTACAGCGTCGCCAGCGCAGCTCTCTCTAGCGACGGCCGCATCTTCACTGGTGTCAATGTATATCATT
TTACTGGGGGACCTTGTGCAGAACTCGTGGTGCTGGGCACTGCTGCTGCTGCGGCAGCTGGCAACCTGAC
TTGTATCGTCGCGATCGGAAATGAGAACAGGGGCATCTTGAGCCCCTGCGGACGGTGCCGACAGGTGCTT
CTCGATCTGCATCCTGGGATCAAAGCCATAGTGAAGGACAGTGATGGACAGCCGACGGCAGTTGGGATTC
GTGAATTGCTGCCCTCTGGTTATGTGTGGGAGGGCTAAGAATTCGTCGAGGGACCTAATAACTTCGTATA
GCATACATTATACGAAGTTATACATGTTTAAGGGTTCCGGTTCCACTAGGTACAATTCGATATCAAGCTT
ATCGATAATCAACCTCTGGATTACAAAATTTGTGAAAGATTGACTGGTATTCTTAACTATGTTGCTCCTT
TTACGCTATGTGGATACGCTGCTTTAATGCCTTTGTATCATGCTATTGCTTCCCGTATGGCTTTCATTTT
CTCCTCCTTGTATAAATCCTGGTTGCTGTCTCTTTATGAGGAGTTGTGGCCCGTTGTCAGGCAACGTGGC
GTGGTGTGCACTGTGTTTGCTGACGCAACCCCCACTGGTTGGGGCATTGCCACCACCTGTCAGCTCCTTT
CCGGGACTTTCGCTTTCCCCCTCCCTATTGCCACGGCGGAACTCATCGCCGCCTGCCTTGCCCGCTGCTG
GACAGGGGCTCGGCTGTTGGGCACTGACAATTCCGTGGTGTTGTCGGGGAAATCATCGTCCTTTCCTTGG
CTGCTCGCCTGTGTTGCCACCTGGATTCTGCGCGGGACGTCCTTCTGCTACGTCCCTTCGGCCCTCAATC
CAGCGGACCTTCCTTCCCGCGGCCTGCTGCCGGCTCTGCGGCCTCTTCCGCGTCTTCGCCTTCGCCCTCA
GACGAGTCGGATCTCCCTTTGGGCCGCCTCCCCGCATCGATACCGTCGACCTCGATCGAGACCTAGAAAA
ACATGGAGCAATCACAAGTAGCAATACAGCAGCTACCAATGCTGATTGTGCCTGGCTAGAAGCACAAGAG
GAGGAGGAGGTGGGTTTTCCAGTCACACCTCAGGTACCTTTAAGACCAATGACTTACAAGGCAGCTGTAG
ATCTTAGCCACTTTTTAAAAGAAAAGGGGGGACTGGAAGGGCTAATTCACTCCCAACGAAGACAAGATAT
CCTTGATCTGTGGATCTACCACACACAAGGCTACTTCCCTGATTGGCAGAACTACACACCAGGGCCAGGG
ATCAGATATCCACTGACCTTTGGATGGTGCTACAAGCTAGTACCAGTTGAGCAAGAGAAGGTAGAAGAAG
CCAATGAAGGAGAGAACACCCGCTTGTTACACCCTGTGAGCCTGCATGGGATGGATGACCCGGAGAGAGA
AGTATTAGAGTGGAGGTTTGACAGCCGCCTAGCATTTCATCACATGGCCCGAGAGCTGCATCCGGACTGT
ACTGGGTCTCTCTGGTTAGACCAGATCTGAGCCTGGGAGCTCTCTGGCTAACTAGGGAACCCACTGCTTA
AGCCTCAATAAAGCTTGCCTTGAGTGCTTCAAGTAGTGTGTGCCCGTCTGTTGTGTGACTCTGGTAACTA
GAGATCCCTCAGACCCTTTTAGTCAGTGTGGAAAATCTCTAGCAGCATGTGAGCAAAAGGCCAGCAAAAG
GCCAGGAACCGTAAAAAGGCCGCGTTGCTGGCGTTTTTCCATAGGCTCCGCCCCCCTGACGAGCATCACA
AAAATCGACGCTCAAGTCAGAGGTGGCGAAACCCGACAGGACTATAAAGATACCAGGCGTTTCCCCCTGG
AAGCTCCCTCGTGCGCTCTCCTGTTCCGACCCTGCCGCTTACCGGATACCTGTCCGCCTTTCTCCCTTCG
GGAAGCGTGGCGCTTTCTCATAGCTCACGCTGTAGGTATCTCAGTTCGGTGTAGGTCGTTCGCTCCAAGC
TGGGCTGTGTGCACGAACCCCCCGTTCAGCCCGACCGCTGCGCCTTATCCGGTAACTATCGTCTTGAGTC
CAACCCGGTAAGACACGACTTATCGCCACTGGCAGCAGCCACTGGTAACAGGATTAGCAGAGCGAGGTAT
GTAGGCGGTGCTACAGAGTTCTTGAAGTGGTGGCCTAACTACGGCTACACTAGAAGAACAGTATTTGGTA
TCTGCGCTCTGCTGAAGCCAGTTACCTTCGGAAAAAGAGTTGGTAGCTCTTGATCCGGCAAACAAACCAC
CGCTGGTAGCGGTGGTTTTTTTGTTTGCAAGCAGCAGATTACGCGCAGAAAAAAAGGATCTCAAGAAGAT
CCTTTGATCTTTTCTACGGGGTCTGACGCTCAGTGGAACGAAAACTCACGTTAAGGGATTTTGGTCATGA
GATTATCAAAAAGGATCTTCACCTAGATCCTTTTAAATTAAAAATGAAGTTTTAAATCAATCTAAAGTAT
ATATGAGTAAACTTGGTCTGACAGTTACCAATGCTTAATCAGTGAGGCACCTATCTCAGCGATCTGTCTA
TTTCGTTCATCCATAGTTGCCTGACTCCCCGTCGTGTAGATAACTACGATACGGGAGGGCTTACCATCTG
GCCCCAGTGCTGCAATGATACCGCGAGACCCACGCTCACCGGCTCCAGATTTATCAGCAATAAACCAGCC
AGCCGGAAGGGCCGAGCGCAGAAGTGGTCCTGCAACTTTATCCGCCTCCATCCAGTCTATTAATTGTTGC
CGGGAAGCTAGAGTAAGTAGTTCGCCAGTTAATAGTTTGCGCAACGTTGTTGCCATTGCTACAGGCATCG
TGGTGTCACGCTCGTCGTTTGGTATGGCTTCATTCAGCTCCGGTTCCCAACGATCAAGGCGAGTTACATG
ATCCCCCATGTTGTGCAAAAAAGCGGTTAGCTCCTTCGGTCCTCCGATCGTTGTCAGAAGTAAGTTGGCC
GCAGTGTTATCACTCATGGTTATGGCAGCACTGCATAATTCTCTTACTGTCATGCCATCCGTAAGATGCT
TTTCTGTGACTGGTGAGTACTCAACCAAGTCATTCTGAGAATAGTGTATGCGGCGACCGAGTTGCTCTTG
CCCGGCGTCAATACGGGATAATACCGCGCCACATAGCAGAACTTTAAAAGTGCTCATCATTGGAAAACGT
TCTTCGGGGCGAAAACTCTCAAGGATCTTACCGCTGTTGAGATCCAGTTCGATGTAACCCACTCGTGCAC
CCAACTGATCTTCAGCATCTTTTACTTTCACCAGCGTTTCTGGGTGAGCAAAAACAGGAAGGCAAAATGC
CGCAAAAAAGGGAATAAGGGCGACACGGAAATGTTGAATACTCATACTCTTCCTTTTTCAATATTATTGA
AGCATTTATCAGGGTTATTGTCTCATGAGCGGATACATATTTGAATGTATTTAGAAAAATAAACAAATAG
GGGTTCCGCGCACATTTCCCCGAAAAGTGCCACCTGACGTCGACGGATCGGGAGATCTCCCGATCCCCTA
TGGTGCACTCTCAGTACAATCTGCTCTGATGCCGCATAGTTAAGCCAGTATCTGCTCCCTGCTTGTGTGT
TGGAGGTCGCTGAGTAGTGCGCGAGCAAAATTTAAGCTACAACAAGGCAAGGCTTGACCGACAATTGCAT
GAAGAATCTGCTTAGGGTTAGGCGTTTTGCGCTGCTTCGCGATGTACGGGCCAGATATACGCGTTGACAT
TGATTATTGACTAGTTATTAATAGTAATCAATTACGGGGTCATTAGTTCATAGCCCATATATGGAGTTCC
GCGTTACATAACTTACGGTAAATGGCCCGCCTGGCTGACCGCCCAACGACCCCCGCCCATTGACGTCAAT
AATGACGTATGTTCCCATAGTAACGCCAATAGGGACTTTCCATTGACGTCAATGGGTGGAGTATTTACGG
TAAACTGCCCACTTGGCAGTACATCAAGTGTATCATATGCCAAGTACGCCCCCTATTGACGTCAATGACG
GTAAATGGCCCGCCTGGCATTATGCCCAGTACATGACCT
